>Addgene plasmid #153428 | pMIII-Neo-LO | addgene full sequence | sequence record 306230 | Addgene NGS Result
TGGAGGTTCCACCGAGATTTGGAGACCCCTGCCCAGGGACCACCGACCCCCCCGCCGGGAGGTAAGCTGG
CCAGCGGTCGTTTCGTGTCTGTCTCTGTCTTTGTGCGTGTTTGTGCCGGCATCTAATGTTTGCGCCTGCG
TCTGTACTAGTTAGCTAACTAGCTCTGTATCTGGCGGACCCGTGGTGGAACTGACGAGTTCTGAACACCC
GGCCGCAACCCTGGGAGACGTCCCAGGGACTTTGGGGGCCGTTTTTGTGGCCCGACCTGAGGAAGGGAGT
CGATGTGGAATCCGACCCCGTCAGGATATGTGGTTCTGGTAGGAGACGAGAACCTAAAACAGTTCCCGCC
TCCGTCTGAATTTTTGCTTTCGGTTTGGAACCGAAGCCGCGCGTCTTGTCTGCTGCAGCGCTGCAGCATC
GTTCTGTGTTGTCTCTGTCTGACTGTGTTTCTGTATTTGTCTGAAAATTAGGGCCAGACTGTTACCACTC
CCTTAAGTTTGACCTTAGGTCACTGGAAAGATGTCGAGCGGATCGCTCACAACCAGTCGGTAGATGTCAA
GAAGAGACGTTGGGTTACCTTCTGCTCTGCAGAATGGCCAACCTTTAACGTCGGATGGCCGCGAGACGGC
ACCTTTAACCGAGACCTCATCACCCAGGTTAAGATCAAGGTCTTTTCACCTGGCCCGCATGGACACCCAG
ACCAGGTCCCCTACATCGTGACCTGGGAAGCCTTGGCTTTTGACCCCCCTCCCTGGGTCAAGCCCTTTGT
ACACCCTAAGCCTCCGCCTCCTCTTCCTCCATCCGCCCCGTCTCTCCCCCTTGAACCTCCTCGTTCGACC
CCGCCTCGATCCTCCCTTTATCCAGCCCTCACTCCTTCTCTAGGCGCCGGAATTCAGCCACCATGGTGAG
CAAGGGCGAGGAGAATAACATGGCCATCATCAAGGAGTTCATGCGCTTCAAGGTGCGCATGGAGGGCTCC
GTGAACGGCCACGAGTTCGAGATCGAGGGCGAGGGCGAGGGCCGCCCCTACGAGGGCTTTCAGACCGTTA
AGCTGAAGGTGACCAAGGGTGGCCCCCTGCCCTTCGCCTGGGACATCTTGTCCCCTCAGTTCACCTACGG
CTCCAAGGCCTACGTGAAGCACCCCGCCGACATCCCCGACTACCTCAAGCTGTCCTTCCCCGAGGGCTTC
AAGTGGGAGCGCGTGATGAACTTCGAGGACGGCGGCGTGGTGACCGTGACTCAGGACTCCTCCCTGCAGG
ACGGCGAGTTCATCTACAAGGTGAAGCTGCGCGGCACCAACTTCCCCTCCGACGGCCCCGTAATGCAGAA
GAAGACCATGGGCATGGAGGCCTCCTCCGAGCGGATGTACCCCGAGGACGGCGCCCTGAAGGGCGAGGAC
AAGCTCAGGCTGAAGCTGAAGGACGGCGGCCACTACACCTCCGAGGTCAAGACCACCTACAAGGCCAAGA
AGCCCGTGCAGTTGCCCGGCGCCTACATCGTCGACATCAAGTTGGACATCACCTCCCACAACGAGGACTA
CACCATCGTGGAACAGTACGAACGCGCCGAGGGCCGCCACTCCACCGGCGGCATGGACGAGCTGTACAAG
TAACTCGAGCGGGATCAATTCCGCCCCCCCCCTAACGTTACTGGCCGAAGCCGCTTGGAATAAGGCCGGT
GTGCGTTTGTCTATATGTTATTTTCCACCATATTGCCGTCTTTTGGCAATGTGAGGGCCCGGAAACCTGG
CCCTGTCTTCTTGACGAGCATTCCTAGGGGTCTTTCCCCTCTCGCCAAAGGAATGCAAGGTCTGTTGAAT
GTCGTGAAGGAAGCAGTTCCTCTGGAAGCTTCTTGAAGACAAACAACGTCTGTAGCGACCCTTTGCAGGC
AGCGGAACCCCCCACCTGGCGACAGGTGCCTCTGCGGCCAAAAGCCACGTGTATAAGATACACCTGCAAA
GGCGGCACAACCCCAGTGCCACGTTGTGAGTTGGATAGTTGTGGAAAGAGTCAAATGGCTCTCCTCAAGC
GTATTCAACAAGGGGCTGAAGGATGCCCAGAAGGTACCCCATTGTATGGGATCTGATCTGGGGCCTCGGT
GCACATGCTTTACATGTGTTTAGTCGAGGTTAAAAAAACGTCTAGGCCCCCCGAACCACGGGGACGTGGT
TTTCCTTTGAAAAACACGATAATACCATGAACCATGGGATCGGCCATTGAACAAGATGGATTGCACGCAG
GTTCTCCGGCCGCTTGGGTGGAGAGGCTATTCGGCTATGACTGGGCACAACAGACAATCGGCTGCTCTGA
TGCCGCCGTGTTCCGGCTGTCAGCGCAGGGGCGCCCGGTTCTTTTTGTCAAGACCGACCTGTCCGGTGCC
CTGAATGAACTGCAGGACGAGGCAGCGCGGCTATCGTGGCTGGCCACGACGGGCGTTCCTTGCGCAGCTG
TGCTCGACGTTGTCACTGAAGCGGGAAGGGACTGGCTGCTATTGGGCGAAGTGCCGGGGCAGGATCTCCT
GTCATCTCACCTTGCTCCTGCCGAGAAAGTATCCATCATGGCTGATGCAATGCGGCGGCTGCATACGCTT
GATCCGGCTACCTGCCCATTCGACCACCAAGCGAAACATCGCATCGAGCGAGCACGTACTCGGATGGAAG
CCGGTCTTGTCGATCAGGATGATCTGGACGAAGAGCATCAGGGGCTCGCGCCAGCCGAACTGTTCGCCAG
GCTCAAGGCGCGCATGCCCGACGGCGAGGATCTCGTCGTGACCCATGGCGATGCCTGCTTGCCGAATATC
ATGGTGGAAAATGGCCGCTTTTCTGGATTCATCGACTGTGGCCGGCTGGGTGTGGCGGACCGCTATCAGG
ACATAGCGTTGGCTACCCGTGATATTGCTGAAGAGCTTGGCGGCGAATGGGCTGACCGCTTCCTCGTGCT
TTACGGTATCGCCGCTCCCGATTCGCAGCGCATCGCCTTCTATCGCCTTCTTGACGAGTTCTTCTGAGTC
GACCTGCAGGCATGCAAGCTTCAGGTAGCCGGCTAACGTTAACAACCGGTACCTCTAGAACTATAGCTAG
CATGCGCAAATTTAAAGCGCTGATATCGATAAAATAAAAGATTTTATTTAGTCTCCAGAAAAAGGGGGGA
ATGAAAGACCCCACCTGTAGGTTTGGCAAGCTAGCTTAAGTAACGCCATTTTGCAAGGCATGGAAAATAC
ATAACTGAGAATAGAGAAGTTCAGATCAAGGTTAGGAACAGAGAGACAGCAGAATATGGGCCAAACAGGA
TATCTGTGGTAAGCAGTTCCTGCCCCGGCTCAGGGCCAAGAACAGATGGTCCCCAGATGCGGTCCCGCCC
TCAGCAGTTTCTAGAGAACCATCAGATGTTTCCAGGGTGCCCCAAGGACCTGAAATGACCCTGTGCCTTA
TTTGAACTAACCAATCAGTTCGCTTCTCGCTTCTGTTCGCGCGCTTCTGCTCCCCGAGCTCAATAAAAGA
GCCCACAACCCCTCACTCGGCGCGCCAGTCCTCCGATAGACTGCGTCGCCCGGGTACCCGTGTATCCAAT
AAACCCTCTTGCAGTTGCATCCGACTTGTGGTCTCGCTGTTCCTTGGGAGGGTCTCCTCTGAGTGATTGA
CTACCCGTCAGCGGGGGTCTTTCATGGGTAACAGTTTCTTGAAGTTGGAGAACAACATTCTGAGGGTAGG
AGTCGAATATTAAGTAATCCTGACTCAATTAGCCACTGTTTTGAATCCACATACTCCAATACTCCTGAAA
TAGTTCATTATGGACAGCGCAGAAAGAGCTGGGGAGAATTGTGAAATTGTTATCCGCTCACAATTCCACA
CAACATACGAGCCGGAAGCATAAAGTGTAAAGCCTGGGGTGCCTAATGAGTGAGCTAACTCACATTAATT
GCGTTGCGCTCACTGCCCGCTTTCCAGTCGGGAAACCTGTCGTGCCAGCTGCATTAATGAATCGGCCAAC
GCGCGGGGAGAGGCGGTTTGCGTATTGGGCGCTCTTCCGCTTCCTCGCTCACTGACTCGCTGCGCTCGGT
CGTTCGGCTGCGGCGAGCGGTATCAGCTCACTCAAAGGCGGTAATACGGTTATCCACAGAATCAGGGGAT
AACGCAGGAAAGAACATGTGAGCAAAAGGCCAGCAAAAGGCCAGGAACCGTAAAAAGGCCGCGTTGCTGG
CGTTTTTCCATAGGCTCCGCCCCCCTGACGAGCATCACAAAAATCGACGCTCAAGTCAGAGGTGGCGAAA
CCCGACAGGACTATAAAGATACCAGGCGTTTCCCCCTGGAAGCTCCCTCGTGCGCTCTCCTGTTCCGACC
CTGCCGCTTACCGGATACCTGTCCGCCTTTCTCCCTTCGGGAAGCGTGGCGCTTTCTCATAGCTCACGCT
GTAGGTATCTCAGTTCGGTGTAGGTCGTTCGCTCCAAGCTGGGCTGTGTGCACGAACCCCCCGTTCAGCC
CGACCGCTGCGCCTTATCCGGTAACTATCGTCTTGAGTCCAACCCGGTAAGACACGACTTATCGCCACTG
GCAGCAGCCACTGGTAACAGGATTAGCAGAGCGAGGTATGTAGGCGGTGCTACAGAGTTCTTGAAGTGGT
GGCCTAACTACGGCTACACTAGAAGAACAGTATTTGGTATCTGCGCTCTGCTGAAGCCAGTTACCTTCGG
AAAAAGAGTTGGTAGCTCTTGATCCGGCAAACAAACCACCGCTGGTAGCGGTGGTTTTTTTGTTTGCAAG
CAGCAGATTACGCGCAGAAAAAAAGGATCTCAAGAAGATCCTTTGATCTTTTCTACGGGGTCTGACGCTC
AGTGGAACGAAAACTCACGTTAAGGGATTTTGGTCATGAGATTATCAAAAAGGATCTTCACCTAGATCCT
TTTAAATTAAAAATGAAGTTTTAAATCAATCTAAAGTATATATGAGTAAACTTGGTCTGACAGTTACCAA
TGCTTAATCAGTGAGGCACCTATCTCAGCGATCTGTCTATTTCGTTCATCCATAGTTGCCTGACTCCCCG
TCGTGTAGATAACTACGATACGGGAGGGCTTACCATCTGGCCCCAGTGCTGCAATGATACCGCGAGACCC
ACGCTCACCGGCTCCAGATTTATCAGCAATAAACCAGCCAGCCGGAAGGGCCGAGCGCAGAAGTGGTCCT
GCAACTTTATCCGCCTCCATCCAGTCTATTAATTGTTGCCGGGAAGCTAGAGTAAGTAGTTCGCCAGTTA
ATAGTTTGCGCAACGTTGTTGCCATTGCTACAGGCATCGTGGTGTCACGCTCGTCGTTTGGTATGGCTTC
ATTCAGCTCCGGTTCCCAACGATCAAGGCGAGTTACATGATCCCCCATGTTGTGCAAAAAAGCGGTTAGC
TCCTTCGGTCCTCCGATCGTTGTCAGAAGTAAGTTGGCCGCAGTGTTATCACTCATGGTTATGGCAGCAC
TGCATAATTCTCTTACTGTCATGCCATCCGTAAGATGCTTTTCTGTGACTGGTGAGTACTCAACCAAGTC
ATTCTGAGAATAGTGTATGCGGCGACCGAGTTGCTCTTGCCCGGCGTCAATACGGGATAATACCGCGCCA
CATAGCAGAACTTTAAAAGTGCTCATCATTGGAAAACGTTCTTCGGGGCGAAAACTCTCAAGGATCTTAC
CGCTGTTGAGATCCAGTTCGATGTAACCCACTCGTGCACCCAACTGATCTTCAGCATCTTTTACTTTCAC
CAGCGTTTCTGGGTGAGCAAAAACAGGAAGGCAAAATGCCGCAAAAAAGGGAATAAGGGCGACACGGAAA
TGTTGAATACTCATACTCTTCCTTTTTCAATATTATTGAAGCATTTATCAGGGTTATTGTCTCATGAGCG
GATACATATTTGAATGTATTTAGAAAAATAAACAAATAGGGGTTCCGCGCACATTTCCCCGAAAAGTGCC
ACCTGACGTCTAAGAAACCATTATTATCATGACATTAACCTATAAAAATAGGCGTATCACGAGGCCCTTT
CGTCTCGCGCGTTTCGGTGATGACGGTGAAAACCTCTGACACATGCAGCTCCCGGAGACGGTCACAGCTT
GTCTGTAAGCGGATGCCGGGAGCAGACAAGCCCGTCAGGGCGCGTCAGCGGGTGTTGGCGGGTGTCGGGG
CTGGCTTAACTATGCGGCATCAGAGCAGATTGTACTGAGAGTGCACCATATGCGGTGTGAAATACCGCAC
AGATGCGTAAGGAGAAAATACCGCATCAGGCGCCATTCGCCATTCAGGCTGCGCAACTGTTGGGAAGGGC
GATCGGTGCGGGCCTCTTCGCTATTACGCCAGCTGGCGAAAGGGGGATGTGCTGCAAGGCGATTAAGTTG
GGTAACGCCAGGGTTTTCCCAGTCACGACGTTGTAAAACGACGGCGCAAGGAATGGTGCATGCAAGGAGA
TGGCGCCCAACAGTCCCCCGGCCACGGGGCCTGCCACCATACCCACGCCGAAACAAGCGCTCATGAGCCC
GAAGTGGCGAGCCCGATCTTCCCCATCGGTGATGTCGGCGATATAGGCGCCAGCAACCGCACCTGTGGCG
CCGGTGATGCCGGCCACGATGCGTCCGGCGTAGAGGCGATTAGTCCAATTTGTTAAAGACAGGATATCAG
TGGTCCAGGCTCTAGTTTTGACTCAACAATATCACCAGCTGAAGCCTATAGAGTACGAGCCATAGATAAA
ATAAAAGATTTTATTTAGTCTCCAGAAAAAGGGGGGAATGAAAGACCCCACCTGTAGGTTTGGCAAGCTA
GCTTAAGTAACGCCATTTTGCAAGGCATGGAAAATACATAACTGAGAATAGAGAAGTTCAGATCAAGGTT
AGGAACAGAGAGACAGCAGAATATGGGCCAAACAGGATATCTGTGGTAAGCAGTTCCTGCCCCGGCTCAG
GGCCAAGAACAGATGGTCCCCAGATGCGGTCCCGCCCTCAGCAGTTTCTAGAGAACCATCAGATGTTTCC
AGGGTGCCCCAAGGACCTGAAATGACCCTGTGCCTTATTTGAACTAACCAATCAGTTCGCTTCTCGCTTC
TGTTCGCGCGCTTCTGCTCCCCGAGCTCAATAAAAGAGCCCACAACCCCTCACTCGGCGCGCCAGTCCTC
CGATAGACTGCGTCGCCCGGGTACCCGTATTCCCAATAAAGCCTCTTGCTGTTTGCATCCGAATCGTGGA
CTCGCTGATCCTTGGGAGGGTCTCCTCAGATTGATTGACTGCCCACCTCGGGGGTCTTTCATT
Features (pLannotate 1.2.2; 20 found; start..end, strand, type, name):
     64..405     +  misc_feature   MESV Ψ: packaging signal of murine embryonic stem cell virus
    472..888     +  CDS            gag (truncated): truncated Moloney murine leukemia virus (MMLV) gag gene lacking the start codon
    903..1613    +  CDS            LSSmOrange: monomeric orange fluorescent protein with a large Stokes shift (Shcherbakova et al., 2012) mammalian codon-optimized
   1634..2194    +  misc_feature   IRES: internal ribosome entry site (IRES) of the encephalomyocarditis virus (EMCV)
   2204..3007    +  CDS            NeoR/KanR: aminoglycoside phosphotransferase from Tn5; aph(3')-II (or nptII); confers resistance to neomycin, kanamycin, and G418 (Geneticin®)
   3006..3031    +  misc_feature   MCS (fragment): pUC18/19 multiple cloning site
   3151..3665    +  LTR            3' LTR: 3' long terminal repeat from murine embryonic stem cell virus
   3827..3843    -  protein_bind   lac operator: The lac repressor binds to the lac operator to inhibit transcription in E. coli. This inhibition can be relieved by adding lactose or isopropyl-β-D-thiogalactopyranoside (IPTG). lac repressor encoded by lacI
   3851..3881    -  promoter       lac promoter: promoter for the E. coli lac operon
   3896..3917    -  protein_bind   CAP binding site: CAP binding activates transcription in the presence of cAMP. E. coli catabolite activator protein
   3930..4022    -  CDS            lacI (fragment): lac repressor; lacI; The lac repressor binds to the lac operator to inhibit transcription in E. coli. This inhibition can be relieved by adding lactose or isopropyl-β-D-thiogalactopyranoside (IPTG).
   4205..4793    -  rep_origin     ori: high-copy-number ColE1/pMB1/pBR322/pUC origin of replication
   4964..5824    -  CDS            AmpR: β-lactamase; bla; confers resistance to ampicillin, carbenicillin, and related antibiotics
   5825..5929    -  promoter       AmpR promoter: bla
   6024..6059    +  CDS            rop (fragment): Rop protein, which maintains plasmids at low copy number; rop
   6161..6260    +  misc_feature   bom (fragment): basis of mobility region from pBR322
   6266..6415    -  CDS            lacZα (fragment): LacZα fragment of β-galactosidase; lacZ fragment
   6415..6616    -  CDS            TcR (fragment): tetracycline efflux protein; tet; confers resistance to tetracycline
   6617..6715    +  CDS            env (fragment): murine leukemia virus gPr80 envelope polyprotein precursor; env; proteolytically cleaved into gp70SU and p15TM subunits
   6757..7273    +  LTR            5' LTR: 5' long terminal repeat from murine embryonic stem cell virus
