[The description below was written by a language model from this plasmid's Addgene catalogue record and pLannotate feature annotations shown in this document.]
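Description:
pMIII-Neo-LO is an MSCV-type gammaretroviral expression vector built on the pMIII-Neo backbone, designed to deliver the fluorescent protein LSSmOrange into mammalian cells. The 7,273-nt plasmid is propagated in E. coli at high copy through a ColE1/pUC-type origin and selected with ampicillin via the β-lactamase gene and its own promoter. The bacterial portion also carries several non-functional remnants of earlier cloning vectors (fragments of lacI, lacZα, rop, bom and the tetracycline resistance gene, plus a lac promoter/operator), which are backbone relics rather than working parts.

The retroviral cassette is flanked by 5′ and 3′ long terminal repeats from murine embryonic stem cell virus. Downstream of the 5′ LTR lie the MESV Ψ packaging signal and a truncated MMLV gag segment lacking its start codon, which together promote encapsidation of the genomic RNA without producing Gag protein. No separate internal promoter is annotated, so expression is presumably driven by the 5′ LTR as a single bicistronic transcript. A mammalian codon-optimized LSSmOrange coding sequence, cloned between retained EcoRI and XhoI sites, comes first, followed by an EMCV IRES that allows cap-independent translation of the Tn5 neomycin phosphotransferase gene. Transduced cells therefore express a monomeric orange fluorescent protein with a large Stokes shift and can be enriched with G418. Because the vector lacks functional gag, pol and env genes, these must be supplied in trans by a packaging system. The associated publication concerns a multiplexed T cell stimulation assay with reporter-based detection, suggesting that the construct serves to mark transduced cell lines with a distinguishable fluorescent label, though the record does not describe its exact role.
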