Addgene plasmid #153428: pMIII-Neo-LO
Purpose: Retroviral (MSCV) expression of LSSmOrange fluorescent protein
Depositing lab: Maki Nakayama. Depositing organization: University of Colorado Denver and Anschutz Medical Campus. Publication: Multiplex T Cell Stimulation Assay Utilizing a T Cell Activation Reporter-Based Detection System. Mann SE, Zhou Z, Landry LG, Anderson AM, Alkanani AK, Fischer J, Peakman M, Mallone R, Campbell K, Michels AW, Nakayama M. Front Immunol. 2020 Apr 9;11:633. doi: 10.3389/fimmu.2020.00633. eCollection 2020. PubMed 32328071.
Backbone
  Vector backbone: pMIII-Neo
  Backbone manufacturer: Maki Nakayama
  Vector type: Mammalian Expression, Retroviral
  Selectable markers: Neomycin (select with G418)
Growth in bacteria
  Bacterial resistance: Ampicillin, 100 μg/mL
  Growth temperature: 37°C
  Growth strain: NEB Stable
  Copy number: High Copy
Gene/Insert
  Gene/Insert name: LSSmOrange
  Species: Other
  Cloning method: Restriction Enzyme; 5′ cloning site EcoRI (not destroyed); 3′ cloning site XhoI (not destroyed)
  Sequencing primers: 5′ 5pMIG; 3′ 3pMIG3
Terms and licenses: Academic/Nonprofit Terms; Industry Terms: Not Available to Industry
Depositor comments: Second gene is neomycin-resistant gene
How to cite: pMIII-Neo-LO was a gift from Maki Nakayama (Addgene plasmid # 153428 ; http://n2t.net/addgene:153428 ; RRID:Addgene_153428)
